Addgene plasmid #244723: CL20_mEGFP_FOidr_171
Purpose: Express mEGFP-tagged intrinsically disordered protein (IDR), FOidr_171, derived from human fusion protein RUNX1_RUNX1T1
Depositing lab: Richard Kriwacki. Depositing organization: St. Jude Children's Research Hospital. Publication: Proteome-wide computational analyses reveal links between protein condensate formation and RNA biology. Maiti S, Tripathi S, Baggett DW, Phillips AH, Park CG, Wang J, Wahiduzzaman, Freyaldenhoven WT, Kinger S, Pioso BJ, Bollinger JC, Somjee R, Lang B, Babu MM, Kriwacki RW. Sci Adv. 2025 Dec 5;11(49):eady1420. doi: 10.1126/sciadv.ady1420. Epub 2025 Dec 3. PubMed 41337585.
Backbone
  Vector backbone: CL20
  Vector type: Mammalian Expression
Growth in bacteria
  Bacterial resistance: Ampicillin, 100 μg/mL
  Growth temperature: 37°C
  Growth strain: NEB Stable
  Copy number: High Copy
Gene/Insert
  Gene/Insert name: FOidr_171
  Species: H. sapiens (human)
  Mutation: Unmutated
  Tag / fusion protein: monomeric EGFP (N terminal on insert)
  Cloning method: Restriction Enzyme; 5′ cloning site Unknown (unknown if destroyed)
Terms and licenses: Academic/Nonprofit Terms; Industry Terms: Not Available to Industry
Depositor comments: RUNX1_RUNX1T1_621_689
How to cite: CL20_mEGFP_FOidr_171 was a gift from Richard Kriwacki (Addgene plasmid # 244723 ; http://n2t.net/addgene:244723 ; RRID:Addgene_244723)
