[The description below was written by a language model from this plasmid's Addgene catalogue record and pLannotate feature annotations shown in this document.]
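Description:
CL20_mEGFP_FOidr_171 is a mammalian expression plasmid built on the CL20 backbone. The catalogue lists it simply as a mammalian expression vector, but the feature table shows the architecture of a self-inactivating HIV-1 lentiviral transfer vector. A CMV enhancer is fused to a truncated 5' LTR, so the vector genome can be transcribed without Tat. This is followed by the Ψ packaging signal with a partial gag sequence, the cPPT/CTS element that aids nuclear import, and the Rev response element for Rev-dependent export of unspliced RNA. The unit ends with a ΔU3 3' LTR fragment and a rabbit β-globin polyadenylation signal. Short matches to vif, rev and nef are residual HIV-1 sequence rather than functional genes. The plasmid is propagated in E. coli through a high-copy ColE1/pUC origin under ampicillin selection. The recombination-reducing growth strain listed is consistent with the repeated LTR sequences. An SV40 origin and SV40 poly(A) signal, plus lac promoter/operator remnants, sit in the bacterial backbone.

The payload is driven by an internal CMV enhancer/promoter. The very short "tight TRE" hit nearby probably reflects the shared minimal CMV sequence, not tetracycline regulation. The promoter drives monomeric EGFP fused at the N terminus of FOidr_171, an unmutated intrinsically disordered region from the human oncogenic fusion protein RUNX1_RUNX1T1. The depositor comment indicates residues 621–689 of the fusion, and the roughly 200 bp insert is annotated as a RUNX1T1 (ETO/MTG8) fragment, so this segment comes from the RUNX1T1 portion. No mammalian selection marker is annotated, so the mEGFP fluorescence would identify expressing cells. The construct is intended for expressing and visualising this IDR in mammalian cells. The associated study concerns protein condensate formation and its links to RNA biology, which suggests its use in assessing the IDR's localisation and condensate-forming behaviour.
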