Features (pLannotate 1.2.2; 29 found; start..end, strand, type, name):
    199..254     -  polyA_signal   β-globin poly(A) signal: rabbit β-globin polyadenylation signal (Gil and Proudfoot, 1987)
    340..475     -  LTR            3' LTR (ΔU3) (fragment): self-inactivating 3' long terminal repeat (LTR) from HIV-1
    477..545     -  CDS            nef (fragment): NEF_HV1Z2 - Experimental evidence at protein level: Swiss-Prot protein existence level 1. Extracellular Nef protein targets CD4(+) T-lymphocytes for apoptosis by interacting with CXCR4 surface receptors. From Human immunodeficiency virus type 1 group M subtype D (isolate Z2/CDC-Z34) (HIV-1).
    571..777     -  CDS            RUNX1T1 (fragment): MTG8_HUMAN - Also known as AML1T1, CBFA2T1, CDR, ETO, MTG8, ZMYND2. Experimental evidence at protein level: Swiss-Prot protein existence level 1. Transcriptional corepressor which facilitates transcriptional repression via its association with DNA-binding transcription factors and recruitment of other corepressors and histone-modifying enzymes (PubMed:12559562, PubMed:15203199, PubMed:10688654). Can repress the expression of MMP7 in a ZBTB33-dependent manner (PubMed:23251453). Can repress transactivation mediated by TCF12 (PubMed:16803958). Acts as a negative regulator of adipogenesis (By simi
    820..1536    -  CDS            mEGFP: mEGFP is a basic (constitutively fluorescent) green fluorescent protein published in 2002, derived from Aequorea victoria. It has moderate acid sensitivity.
   1550..1587    -  misc_feature   MCS (fragment): multiple cloning site
   1586..1602    -  promoter       tight TRE promoter (fragment): Tet-responsive promoter PTight, consisting of seven tet operator sequences followed by the minimal CMV promoter
   1618..1821    -  promoter       CMV promoter: human cytomegalovirus (CMV) immediate early promoter
   1822..2125    -  enhancer       CMV enhancer: human cytomegalovirus immediate early enhancer
   2193..2209    -  misc_feature   MCS (fragment): multiple cloning site
   2209..2234    -  CDS            Rev (fragment): human immunodeficiency virus 1 (HIV-1) Rev protein; rev; enhances nuclear export of unspliced and incompletely spliced viral mRNAs
   2611..2844    -  misc_feature   RRE: The Rev response element (RRE) of HIV-1 allows for Rev-dependent mRNA export from the nucleus to the cytoplasm.
   2978..3061    -  CDS            vif (fragment): VIF_HV1BR - Experimental evidence at protein level: Swiss-Prot protein existence level 1. Counteracts the innate antiviral activity of host APOBEC3F and APOBEC3G. Forms a complex with host APOBEC3F and APOBEC3G thus preventing the entry of these lethally hypermutating enzymes into progeny virions. Recruits an active E3 ubiquitin ligase complex composed of elongin BC, CUL5, and RBX2 to induce polyubiquitination of APOBEC3G and APOBEC3F. In turn, they are directed to the 26S proteasome for degradation. Vif interaction with APOBEC3G also blocks its cytidine deaminase activity in a proteasome-inde
   3204..3321    -  misc_feature   cPPT/CTS: central polypurine tract and central termination sequence of HIV-1
   3470..3829    -  CDS            HIV-1 gag (fragment): gag protein from human immunodeficiency virus 1; gag
   3813..3938    -  misc_feature   HIV-1 Ψ: packaging signal of human immunodeficiency virus type 1
   3985..4242    -  LTR            5' LTR (truncated): truncated 5' long terminal repeat (LTR) from HIV-1
   4244..4623    -  enhancer       CMV enhancer: human cytomegalovirus immediate early enhancer
   4654..4758    +  promoter       AmpR promoter: bla
   4759..5619    +  CDS            AmpR: β-lactamase; bla; confers resistance to ampicillin, carbenicillin, and related antibiotics
   5790..6378    +  rep_origin     ori: high-copy-number ColE1/pMB1/pBR322/pUC origin of replication
   6561..6615    +  CDS            lacI (fragment): lac repressor; lacI; The lac repressor binds to the lac operator to inhibit transcription in E. coli. This inhibition can be relieved by adding lactose or isopropyl-β-D-thiogalactopyranoside (IPTG).
   6617..6751    -  polyA_signal   SV40 poly(A) signal: SV40 polyadenylation signal
   6771..6906    -  rep_origin     SV40 ori: SV40 origin of replication
   6930..6952    -  promoter       SV40 promoter (fragment): SV40 enhancer and early promoter
   6959..6998    +  CDS            lacI (fragment): lac repressor; lacI; The lac repressor binds to the lac operator to inhibit transcription in E. coli. This inhibition can be relieved by adding lactose or isopropyl-β-D-thiogalactopyranoside (IPTG).
   7011..7032    +  protein_bind   CAP binding site: CAP binding activates transcription in the presence of cAMP. E. coli catabolite activator protein
   7047..7077    +  promoter       lac promoter: promoter for the E. coli lac operon
   7085..7101    +  protein_bind   lac operator: The lac repressor binds to the lac operator to inhibit transcription in E. coli. This inhibition can be relieved by adding lactose or isopropyl-β-D-thiogalactopyranoside (IPTG). lac repressor encoded by lacI
>Addgene plasmid #244723 | CL20_mEGFP_FOidr_171 | addgene full sequence | sequence record 488191 | Addgene NGS Result
AAAAAAAATCTAACCTCAAGTCAAGGCTTTTCTATGGAATAAGGAATGGACAGCAGGGGGCTGTTTCATA
TACTGATGACCTCTTTATAGCCAACCTTTGTTCATGGCAGCCAGCATATGGGCATATGTTGCCAAACTCT
AAACCAAATACTCATTCTGATGTTTTAAATGATTTGCCCTCCCATATGTCCTTCCGAGTGAGAGACACAA
AAAATTCCAACACACTATTGCAATGAAAATAAATTTCCTTTATTAGCCAGAAGTCAGATGCTCAAGGGGC
TTCATGATGTCCCCATAATTTTTGGCAGAGGGAAAAAGATCTGCTAGCTCGAGCAGCTGAAGCTTTATTG
AGGCTTAAGCAGTGGGTTCCCTAGTTAGCCAGAGAGCTCCCAGGCTCAGATCTGGTCTAACCAGAGAGAC
CCAGTACAGGCAAAAAGCAGATCTTGTCTTCTTTGGGAGTGAATTAGCCCTTCCAGTCCCCCCTTTTCTT
TTAAAAAGTGGCTAAGATCTACAGCTGCCTTGTAAGTCATTGGTCTTAAAGGTACCGTAATCTTATCTAG
AACCGGTTCAACTCTCACTTGAATCTTCTTGCTGATTAATTACAGCCAAAGCATCCTCGGCCGCCTGGCG
CTTCGCCTCCGCGACTGTGCGTTCCATCTTAGCGCGCTCCGTTGTAATCATATCATGTGCTTTGCGTTCA
GCCTCACTAACTGCTTTTTGTAATTCGGTCATAGCCTGGCGTTTAACCTCGTTGACTGCCTCTTCTGCTT
TCTTCCACCGGGAAGCGGCCGCACTTCCCCCGGAGCCTCCGCTTCCGCCCTTGTACAGCTCGTCCATGCC
GAGAGTGATCCCGGCGGCGGTCACGAACTCCAGCAGGACCATGTGATCGCGCTTCTCGTTGGGGTCTTTG
CTCAGCTTGGACTGGGTGCTCAGGTAGTGGTTGTCGGGCAGCAGCACGGGGCCGTCGCCGATGGGGGTGT
TCTGCTGGTAGTGGTCGGCGAGCTGCACGCTGCCGTCCTCGATGTTGTGGCGGATCTTGAAGTTCACCTT
GATGCCGTTCTTCTGCTTGTCGGCCATGATATAGACGTTGTGGCTGTTGTAGTTGTACTCCAGCTTGTGC
CCCAGGATGTTGCCGTCCTCCTTGAAGTCGATGCCCTTCAGCTCGATGCGGTTCACCAGGGTGTCGCCCT
CGAACTTCACCTCGGCGCGGGTCTTGTAGTTGCCGTCGTCCTTGAAGAAGATGGTGCGCTCCTGGACGTA
GCCTTCGGGCATGGCGGACTTGAAGAAGTCGTGCTGCTTCATGTGGTCGGGGTAGCGGCTGAAGCACTGC
ACGCCGTAGGTCAGGGTGGTCACGAGGGTGGGCCAGGGCACGGGCAGCTTGCCGGTGGTGCAGATGAACT
TCAGGGTCAGCTTGCCGTAGGTGGCATCGCCCTCGCCCTCGCCGGACACGCTGAACTTGTGGCCGTTTAC
GTCGCCGTCCAGCTCGACCAGGATGGGCACCACCCCGGTGAACAGCTCCTCGCCCTTGCTCACCATGGTG
GCGACCGGTGGATCCCGGGCCCGCGGTACCGTCGACTGCAGAATTCGGTTCACTAAACGAGCCCGGTTCA
CTAAACGAGCTCTGCTTATATAGACCTCCCACCGTACACGCCTACCGCCCATTTGCGTCAATGGGGCGGA
GTTGTTACGACATTTTGGAAAGTCCCGTTGATTTTGGTGCCAAAACAAACTCCCATTGACGTCAATGGGG
TGGAGACTTGGAAATCCCCGTGAGTCAAACCGCTATCCACGCCCATTGATGTACTGCCAAAACCGCATCA
CCATGGTAATAGCGATGACTAATACGTAGATGTACTGCCAAGTAGGAAAGTCCCATAAGGTCATGTACTG
GGCATAATGCCAGGCGGGCCATTTACCGTCATTGACGTCAATAGGGGGCGTACTTGGCATATGATACACT
TGATGTACTGCCAAGTGGGCAGTTTACCGTAAATACTCCACCCATTGACGTCAATGGAAAGTCCCTATTG
GCGTTACTATGGGAACATACGTCATTATTGACGTCAATGGGCGGGGGTCGTTGGGCGGTCAGCCAGGCGG
GCCATTTACCGTAAGTTATGTAACGCGGAACTCCATATATGGGCTATGAACTAATGACCCCGTAATTGAT
TACTATTAATAACTAGCACGCGTTCGAAGCTTGAGCTCGGTCCCCTCGGGGTTGGGAGGTGGGTCTGAAA
CGATAATGGTGAATATCCCTGCCTAACTCTATTCACTATAGAAAGTACAGCAAAAACTATTCTTAAACCT
ACCAAGCCTCCTACTATCATTATGAATAATTTTATATACCACAGCCAATTTGTTATGTTAAACCAATTCC
ACAAACTTGCCCATTTATCTAATTCCAATAATTCTTGTTCATTCTTTTCTTGCTGGTTTTGCGATTCTTC
AATTAAGGAGTGTATTAAGCTTGTGTAATTGTTAATTTCTCTGTCCCACTCCATCCAGGTCGTGTGATTC
CAAATCTGTTCCAGAGATTTATTACTCCAACTAGCATTCCAAGGCACAGCAGTGGTGCAAATGAGTTTTC
CAGAGCAACCCCAAATCCCCAGGAGCTGTTGATCCTTTAGGTATCTTTCCACAGCCAGGATTCTTGCCTG
GAGCTGCTTGATGCCCCAGACTGTGAGTTGCAACAGATGCTGTTGCGCCTCAATAGCCCTCAGCAAATTG
TTCTGCTGCTGCACTATACCAGACAATAATTGTCTGGCCTGTACCGTCAGCGTCATTGACGCTGCGCCCA
TAGTGCTTCCTGCTGCTCCCAAGAACCCAAGGAACAAAGCTCCTATTCCCACTGCTCTTTTTTCTCTCTG
CACCACTCTTCTCTTTGCCTTGGTGGGTGCTACTCCTAATGGTTCAATTTTTACTACTTTATATTTATAT
AATTCACTTCTCCAATTGTCCCTCATATCTCCTCCTTATGGTGTTTTACTAAACTTTTCCATGTTCTAAT
CCTCATCCTGTCTACTTGCCACACAATCATCACCTGCCATCTGTTTTCCATAATCCCTAATGATCTTTGC
TTTTCTTCTTGGCACTACTTTTATGTCACTATTATCTTGTATTACTACTGCCCCTTCACCTTTCCAGAGG
AGCTTTGCTGGTCCTTTCCAAAGTGGATTTCTGCTGTCCCTGTAATAAACCCGAAAATTTTGAATTTTTG
TAATTTGTTTTTGTAATTCTTTAGTTTGTATGTCTGTTGCTATTATGTCTACTATTCTTTCCCCTGCACT
GTACCCCCCAATCCCCCCTTTTCTTTTAAAATTGTGGATGAATACTGCCATTTGTACTGCTGTCTTAAGA
TGTTCAGCCTGATCTCTTACCTGTCCTATAATTTTCTTTAATTCTTTATTCATAGATTCTACTACTCCTT
GACTTTGGGGATTGTAGGGAATTTCCAGGTCTGAAGATCCTGCTGCTTGCTGTGCTTTTTTCTTACTTTT
GTTTTGCTCTTCCTCTATCTTGTCTAAAGCTTCCTTGGTGTCTTTTATCTCTATCCTTTGATGCACACAA
TAGAGGGTTGCTACTGTATTATATAATGATCTAAGTTCTTCTGATCCTGTCTGAAGGGATGGTTGTAGCT
GTCCCAGTATTTGTCTACAGCCTTCTGATGTTTCTAACAGGCCAGTATTAACTGCGAATCGTTCTAGCTC
CCTGCTTGCCCATACTATATGTTTTAATTTATATTTTTTCTTTCCCCCTGGCCTTAACCGAATTTTTTCC
CATCGCGATCTAATTCTCCCCCGCTTAATACTGACGCTCTCGCACCCATCTCTCTCCTTCTAGCCTCCGC
TAGTCAAAATTTTTGGCGTACTCACCAGTCGCCGCCCCTCGCCTCTTGCCGTGCGCGCTTCAGCAAGCCG
AGTCCTGCGTCGAGAGAGCTCCTCTGGTTTCCCTTTCGCTTTCAAGTCCCTGTTCGGGCGCCACTGCTAG
AGATTTTCCACACTGACTAAAAGGGTCTGAGGGATCTCTAGTTACCAGAGTCACACAACAGACGGGCACA
CACTACTTGAAGCACTCAAGGCAAGCTTTATTGAGGCTTAAGCAGTGGGTTCCCTAGTTAGCCAGAGAGC
TCCCAGGCTCAGATCTGGTCTAACCAGAGAGACCCAGTACAGGCAAAAAGCAGCTGCTTATATGCAGGAT
CTGAGGGCTCGCCACTCCCCAGTCCCGCCCAGGCCACGCCTCCCATGGTAATAGCGATGACTAATACGTA
GATGTACTGCCAAGTAGGAAAGTCCCATAAGGTCATGTACTGGGCATAATGCCAGGCGGGCCATTTACCG
TCATTGACGTCAATAGGGGGCGTACTTGGCATATGATACACTTGATGTACTGCCAAGTGGGCAGTTTACC
GTAAATACTCCACCCATTGACGTCAATGGAAAGTCCCTATTGGCGTTACTATGGGAACATACGTCATTAT
TGACGTCAATGGGCGGGGGTCGTTGGGCGGTCAGCCAGGCGGGCCATTTACCGTAAGTTATGTAACGCGG
AACTCCATATATGGGCTATGAACTAATGACCCCGTAATTGATTACTATTAATAACTAGTCAATAATCAAT
GTCGACCCAGGTGGCACTTTTCGGGGAAATGTGCGCGGAACCCCTATTTGTTTATTTTTCTAAATACATT
CAAATATGTATCCGCTCATGAGACAATAACCCTGATAAATGCTTCAATAATATTGAAAAAGGAAGAGTAT
GAGTATTCAACATTTCCGTGTCGCCCTTATTCCCTTTTTTGCGGCATTTTGCCTTCCTGTTTTTGCTCAC
CCAGAAACGCTGGTGAAAGTAAAAGATGCTGAAGATCAGTTGGGTGCACGAGTGGGTTACATCGAACTGG
ATCTCAACAGCGGTAAGATCCTTGAGAGTTTTCGCCCCGAAGAACGTTTTCCAATGATGAGCACTTTTAA
AGTTCTGCTATGTGGCGCGGTATTATCCCGTATTGACGCCGGGCAAGAGCAACTCGGTCGCCGCATACAC
TATTCTCAGAATGACTTGGTTGAGTACTCACCAGTCACAGAAAAGCATCTTACGGATGGCATGACAGTAA
GAGAATTATGCAGTGCTGCCATAACCATGAGTGATAACACTGCGGCCAACTTACTTCTGACAACGATCGG
AGGACCGAAGGAGCTAACCGCTTTTTTGCACAACATGGGGGATCATGTAACTCGCCTTGATCGTTGGGAA
CCGGAGCTGAATGAAGCCATACCAAACGACGAGCGTGACACCACGATGCCTGTAGCAATGGCAACAACGT
TGCGCAAACTATTAACTGGCGAACTACTTACTCTAGCTTCCCGGCAACAATTAATAGACTGGATGGAGGC
GGATAAAGTTGCAGGACCACTTCTGCGCTCGGCCCTTCCGGCTGGCTGGTTTATTGCTGATAAATCTGGA
GCCGGTGAGCGTGGGTCTCGCGGTATCATTGCAGCACTGGGGCCAGATGGTAAGCCCTCCCGTATCGTAG
TTATCTACACGACGGGGAGTCAGGCAACTATGGATGAACGAAATAGACAGATCGCTGAGATAGGTGCCTC
ACTGATTAAGCATTGGTAACTGTCAGACCAAGTTTACTCATATATACTTTAGATTGATTTAAAACTTCAT
TTTTAATTTAAAAGGATCTAGGTGAAGATCCTTTTTGATAATCTCATGACCAAAATCCCTTAACGTGAGT
TTTCGTTCCACTGAGCGTCAGACCCCGTAGAAAAGATCAAAGGATCTTCTTGAGATCCTTTTTTTCTGCG
CGTAATCTGCTGCTTGCAAACAAAAAAACCACCGCTACCAGCGGTGGTTTGTTTGCCGGATCAAGAGCTA
CCAACTCTTTTTCCGAAGGTAACTGGCTTCAGCAGAGCGCAGATACCAAATACTGTTCTTCTAGTGTAGC
CGTAGTTAGGCCACCACTTCAAGAACTCTGTAGCACCGCCTACATACCTCGCTCTGCTAATCCTGTTACC
AGTGGCTGCTGCCAGTGGCGATAAGTCGTGTCTTACCGGGTTGGACTCAAGACGATAGTTACCGGATAAG
GCGCAGCGGTCGGGCTGAACGGGGGGTTCGTGCACACAGCCCAGCTTGGAGCGAACGACCTACACCGAAC
TGAGATACCTACAGCGTGAGCTATGAGAAAGCGCCACGCTTCCCGAAGGGAGAAAGGCGGACAGGTATCC
GGTAAGCGGCAGGGTCGGAACAGGAGAGCGCACGAGGGAGCTTCCAGGGGGAAACGCCTGGTATCTTTAT
AGTCCTGTCGGGTTTCGCCACCTCTGACTTGAGCGTCGATTTTTGTGATGCTCGTCAGGGGGGCGGAGCC
TATGGAAAAACGCCAGCAACGCGGCCTTTTTACGGTTCCTGGCCTTTTGCTGGCCTTTTGCTCACATGTT
CTTTCCTGCGTTATCCCCTGATTCTGTGGATAACCGTATTACCGCCTTTGAGTGAGCTGATACCGCTCGC
CGCAGCCGAACGACCGAGCGCAGCGAGTCAGTGAGCGAGGAAGCGGAAGAGCGCCCAATACGCAAACCGC
CTCTCCCCGCGCGTTGGCCGATTCATTAATGCAGCGGATCCAGACATGATAAGATACATTGATGAGTTTG
GACAAACCACAACTAGAATGCAGTGAAAAAAATGCTTTATTTGTGAAATTTGTGATGCTATTGCTTTATT
TGTAACCATTATAAGCTGCAATAAACAAGTTAGCTTTTTGCAAAAGCCTAGGCCTCCAAAAAAGCCTCCT
CACTACTTCTGGAATAGCTCAGAGGCCGAGGCGGCCTCGGCCTCTGCATAAATAAAAAAAATTAGTCAGC
CATGGGGCGGAGAATGGGCGGAACTGGGCGGAGTTAGGGGCGGGATGGGCGGAGTTAGGGGCGGGACTAT
GGTTGCTGACTAATTGAGATGCGGATCCGCTGGCACGACAGGTTTCCCGACTGGAAAGCGGGCAGTGAGC
GCAACGCAATTAATGTGAGTTAGCTCACTCATTAGGCACCCCAGGCTTTACACTTTATGCTTCCGGCTCG
TATGTTGTGTGGAATTGTGAGCGGATAACAATTTCACACAGGAAACAGCTATGACCATGATTACGCCAAG
CTTGGGCTGCAGGTCGAGGGATCTCCATAAGAGAAGAGGGACAGCTATGACTGGGAGTAGTCAGGAGAGG
AGGAAAAATCTGGCTAGTAAAACATGTAAGGAAAATTTTAGGGATGTTAAAGAAAAAAATAACACAAAAC
AAAATAT
